Addgene plasmid #147787: pnEA-NpG-CtPAN2opt_1-490_V
Purpose: Bacterial Expression of CtPAN2opt_1-490
Depositing lab: Elisa Izaurralde. Depositing organization: Max Planck Institute for Developmental Biology. Publication: An asymmetric PAN3 dimer recruits a single PAN2 exonuclease to mediate mRNA deadenylation and decay. Jonas S, Christie M, Peter D, Bhandari D, Loh B, Huntzinger E, Weichenrieder O, Izaurralde E. Nat Struct Mol Biol. 2014 Jul;21(7):599-608. doi: 10.1038/nsmb.2837. Epub 2014 Jun 1. PubMed 24880343.
Backbone
  Vector backbone: Unknown
  Vector type: Bacterial Expression
Growth in bacteria
  Bacterial resistance: Ampicillin, 100 μg/mL
  Growth temperature: 37°C
  Growth strain: DH5alpha
  Copy number: Low Copy
Gene/Insert
  Gene/Insert name: CtPAN2opt_1-490
  Species: Chaetomium thermophilum
  Cloning method: Unknown
Terms and licenses: Academic/Nonprofit Terms; Industry Terms: Not Available to Industry
Depositor comments: Geneart clone of CtPAN2 codon optimized for Expression in E.coli Plasmids from this collection were made available to the research community and donated after the lab closed. Please note that the sequence provided by the depositing laboratory may be theoretical/predicted or based on Sanger sequencing results. There may be discrepancies between sequencing results obtained by Addgene and the depositor sequence. If an Addgene verified sequence is not available, please contact before placing your order to request that our lab fully sequence the plasmid.
How to cite: pnEA-NpG-CtPAN2opt_1-490_V was a gift from Elisa Izaurralde (Addgene plasmid # 147787 ; http://n2t.net/addgene:147787 ; RRID:Addgene_147787)
