[The description below was written by a language model from this plasmid's Addgene catalogue record and pLannotate feature annotations shown in this document.]
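Description:
pnEA-NpG-CtPAN2opt_1-490_V is a 7,857-nt bacterial expression plasmid for producing an N-terminal fragment (residues 1–490) of PAN2 from the thermophilic fungus Chaetomium thermophilum in E. coli. The catalogue lists the backbone as unknown, but the annotated features point to a pET-like, pBR322-derived architecture. It carries a ColE1/pMB1-family origin together with the bom mobility region and the rop gene, which holds copy number down and fits the "low copy" designation. Several disrupted remnants of the tetracycline resistance gene and its promoter are also present. Selection is by ampicillin through the bla β-lactamase gene under its own promoter.

The expression cassette consists of a T7 promoter followed by a lac operator and the phage T7 gene 10 ribosome binding site, ending at a T7 terminator. A plasmid-borne lacI gene supplies lac repressor, so transcription should be IPTG-inducible in hosts that provide T7 RNA polymerase. The open reading frame begins with Schistosoma japonicum glutathione S-transferase, followed after a short linker region by the PAN2 fragment, giving an N-terminal GST fusion suited to glutathione affinity purification. The feature table does not annotate a protease cleavage site in the linker. A short match to a T7 gene 10-derived solubility tag lies downstream of the insert, and the table does not establish that it is translated as part of the fusion.

The depositor notes that the insert derives from a synthetic gene codon-optimised for E. coli. PAN2 is the catalytic subunit of the PAN2–PAN3 poly(A) nuclease complex that shortens mRNA poly(A) tails, and the plasmid is linked to work on how a PAN3 dimer recruits PAN2. That context suggests use in recombinant protein production for structural or interaction studies. The supplied sequence is the depositor's and may be theoretical.
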