Features (pLannotate 1.2.2; 20 found; start..end, strand, type, name):
    104..208     +  promoter       AmpR promoter: bla
    209..1069    +  CDS            AmpR: β-lactamase; bla; confers resistance to ampicillin, carbenicillin, and related antibiotics
   1240..1828    +  rep_origin     ori: high-copy-number ColE1/pMB1/pBR322/pUC origin of replication
   2014..2156    -  misc_feature   bom: basis of mobility region from pBR322
   2258..2449    -  CDS            rop: Rop protein, which maintains plasmids at low copy number; rop
   2466..2846    +  CDS            YPB1_ECOLX: Protein predicted: Swiss-Prot protein existence level 4. From Escherichia coli.
   3088..3712    -  CDS            TcR (fragment): tetracycline efflux protein; tet; confers resistance to tetracycline
   3727..3748    -  protein_bind   CAP binding site: CAP binding activates transcription in the presence of cAMP. E. coli catabolite activator protein
   3761..4843    -  CDS            lacI: lac repressor; lacI; The lac repressor binds to the lac operator to inhibit transcription in E. coli. This inhibition can be relieved by adding lactose or isopropyl-β-D-thiogalactopyranoside (IPTG).
   4844..4921    -  promoter       lacI promoter: lacI
   4929..5208    -  CDS            TcR (fragment): tetracycline efflux protein; tet; confers resistance to tetracycline
   5230..5248    +  promoter       T7 promoter: promoter for bacteriophage T7 RNA polymerase
   5249..5273    +  protein_bind   lac operator: The lac repressor binds to the lac operator to inhibit transcription in E. coli. This inhibition can be relieved by adding lactose or isopropyl-β-D-thiogalactopyranoside (IPTG). lac repressor encoded by lacI
   5288..5310    +  RBS            RBS: efficient ribosome binding site from bacteriophage T7 gene 10 (Olins and Rangwala, 1989)
   5321..5971    +  CDS            GST: glutathione S-transferase from Schistosoma japonicum
   6022..7491    +  CDS            PAN2 (fragment): PAN2_CHATD - Experimental evidence at protein level: Swiss-Prot protein existence level 1. Catalytic subunit of the poly(A)-nuclease (PAN) deadenylation complex, one of two cytoplasmic mRNA deadenylases involved in mRNA turnover. PAN specifically shortens poly(A) tails of RNA and the activity is stimulated by poly(A)-binding protein PAB1. PAN deadenylation is followed by rapid degradation of the shortened mRNA tails by the CCR4-NOT complex. Deadenylated mRNAs are then degraded by two alternative mechanisms, namely exosome-mediated 3'-5' exonucleolytic degradation, or deadenlyation-dependent mR
   7541..7590    +  CDS            SET1 (fragment): solubility-enhancement tag derived from T7 phage gene 10B
   7598..7645    +  terminator     T7 terminator: transcription terminator for bacteriophage T7 RNA polymerase
   7668..7772    -  CDS            TcR (fragment): tetracycline efflux protein; tet; confers resistance to tetracycline
   7820..7848    -  promoter       tet promoter: E. coli promoter for tetracycline efflux protein gene
>Addgene plasmid #147787 | pnEA-NpG-CtPAN2opt_1-490_V | depositor full sequence | sequence record 290234 | Full Sequence
TTCTTGAAGACGAAAGGGCCTCGTGATACGCCTATTTTTATAGGTTAATGTCATGATAATAATGGTTTCT
TAGACGTCAGGTGGCACTTTTCGGGGAAATGTGCGCGGAACCCCTATTTGTTTATTTTTCTAAATACATT
CAAATATGTATCCGCTCATGAGACAATAACCCTGATAAATGCTTCAATAATATTGAAAAAGGAAGAGTAT
GAGTATTCAACATTTCCGTGTCGCCCTTATTCCCTTTTTTGCGGCATTTTGCCTTCCTGTTTTTGCTCAC
CCAGAAACGCTGGTGAAAGTAAAAGATGCTGAAGATCAGTTGGGTGCACGAGTGGGTTACATCGAACTGG
ATCTCAACAGCGGTAAGATCCTTGAGAGTTTTCGCCCCGAAGAACGTTTTCCAATGATGAGCACTTTTAA
AGTTCTGCTATGTGGCGCGGTATTATCCCGTGTTGACGCCGGGCAAGAGCAACTCGGTCGCCGCATACAC
TATTCTCAGAATGACTTGGTTGAGTACTCACCAGTCACAGAAAAGCATCTTACGGATGGCATGACAGTAA
GAGAATTATGCAGTGCTGCCATAACCATGAGTGATAACACTGCGGCCAACTTACTTCTGACAACGATCGG
AGGACCGAAGGAGCTAACCGCTTTTTTGCACAACATGGGGGATCATGTAACTCGCCTTGATCGTTGGGAA
CCGGAGCTGAATGAAGCCATACCAAACGACGAGCGTGACACCACGATGCCTGCAGCAATGGCAACAACGT
TGCGCAAACTATTAACTGGCGAACTACTTACTCTAGCTTCCCGGCAACAATTAATAGACTGGATGGAGGC
GGATAAAGTTGCAGGACCACTTCTGCGCTCGGCCCTTCCGGCTGGCTGGTTTATTGCTGATAAATCTGGA
GCCGGTGAGCGTGGGTCTCGCGGTATCATTGCAGCACTGGGGCCAGATGGTAAGCCCTCCCGTATCGTAG
TTATCTACACGACGGGGAGTCAGGCAACTATGGATGAACGAAATAGACAGATCGCTGAGATAGGTGCCTC
ACTGATTAAGCATTGGTAACTGTCAGACCAAGTTTACTCATATATACTTTAGATTGATTTAAAACTTCAT
TTTTAATTTAAAAGGATCTAGGTGAAGATCCTTTTTGATAATCTCATGACCAAAATCCCTTAACGTGAGT
TTTCGTTCCACTGAGCGTCAGACCCCGTAGAAAAGATCAAAGGATCTTCTTGAGATCCTTTTTTTCTGCG
CGTAATCTGCTGCTTGCAAACAAAAAAACCACCGCTACCAGCGGTGGTTTGTTTGCCGGATCAAGAGCTA
CCAACTCTTTTTCCGAAGGTAACTGGCTTCAGCAGAGCGCAGATACCAAATACTGTCCTTCTAGTGTAGC
CGTAGTTAGGCCACCACTTCAAGAACTCTGTAGCACCGCCTACATACCTCGCTCTGCTAATCCTGTTACC
AGTGGCTGCTGCCAGTGGCGATAAGTCGTGTCTTACCGGGTTGGACTCAAGACGATAGTTACCGGATAAG
GCGCAGCGGTCGGGCTGAACGGGGGGTTCGTGCACACAGCCCAGCTTGGAGCGAACGACCTACACCGAAC
TGAGATACCTACAGCGTGAGCTATGAGAAAGCGCCACGCTTCCCGAAGGGAGAAAGGCGGACAGGTATCC
GGTAAGCGGCAGGGTCGGAACAGGAGAGCGCACGAGGGAGCTTCCAGGGGGAAACGCCTGGTATCTTTAT
AGTCCTGTCGGGTTTCGCCACCTCTGACTTGAGCGTCGATTTTTGTGATGCTCGTCAGGGGGGCGGAGCC
TATGGAAAAACGCCAGCAACGCGGCCTTTTTACGGTTCCTGGCCTTTTGCTGGCCTTTTGCTCACATGTT
CTTTCCTGCGTTATCCCCTGATTCTGTGGATAACCGTATTACCGCCTTTGAGTGAGCTGATACCGCTCGC
CGCAGCCGAACGACCGAGCGCAGCGAGTCAGTGAGCGAGGAAGCGGAAGAGCGCCTGATGCGGTATTTTC
TCCTTACGCATCTGTGCGGTATTTCACACCGCATATATGGTGCACTCTCAGTACAATCTGCTCTGATGCC
GCATAGTTAAGCCAGTATACACTCCGCTATCGCTACGTGACTGGGTCATGGCTGCGCCCCGACACCCGCC
AACACCCGCTGACGCGCCCTGACGGGCTTGTCTGCTCCCGGCATCCGCTTACAGACAAGCTGTGACCGTC
TCCGGGAGCTGCATGTGTCAGAGGTTTTCACCGTCATCACCGAAACGCGCGAGGCAGCTGCGGTAAAGCT
CATCAGCGTGGTCGTGAAGCGATTCACAGATGTCTGCCTGTTCATCCGCGTCCAGCTCGTTGAGTTTCTC
CAGAAGCGTTAATGTCTGGCTTCTGATAAAGCGGGCCATGTTAAGGGCGGTTTTTTCCTGTTTGGTCACT
GATGCCTCCGTGTAAGGGGGATTTCTGTTCATGGGGGTAATGATACCGATGAAACGAGAGAGGATGCTCA
CGATACGGGTTACTGATGATGAACATGCCCGGTTACTGGAACGTTGTGAGGGTAAACAACTGGCGGTATG
GATGCGGCGGGACCAGAGAAAAATCACTCAGGGTCAATGCCAGCGCTTCGTTAATACAGATGTAGGTGTT
CCACAGGGTAGCCAGCAGCATCCTGCGATGCAGATCCGGAACATAATGGTGCAGGGCGCTGACTTCCGCG
TTTCCAGACTTTACGAAACACGGAAACCGAAGACCATTCATGTTGTTGCTCAGGTCGCAGACGTTTTGCA
GCAGCAGTCGCTTCACGTTCGCTCGCGTATCGGTGATTCATTCTGCTAACCAGTAAGGCAACCCCGCCAG
CCTAGCCGGGTCCTCAACGACAGGAGCACGATCATGCGCACCCGTGGCCAGGACCCAACGCTGCCCGAGA
TGCGCCGCGTGCGGCTGCTGGAGATGGCGGACGCGATGGATATGTTCTGCCAAGGGTTGGTTTGCGCATT
CACAGTTCTCCGCAAGAATTGATTGGCTCCAATTCTTGGAGTGGTGAATCCGTTAGCGAGGTGCCGCCGG
CTTCCATTCAGGTCGAGGTGGCCCGGCTCCATGCACCGCGACGCAACGCGGGGAGGCAGACAAGGTATAG
GGCGGCGCCTACAATCCATGCCAACCCGTTCCATGTGCTCGCCGAGGCGGCATAAATCGCCGTGACGATC
AGCGGTCCAGTGATCGAAGTTAGGCTGGTAAGAGCCGCGAGCGATCCTTGAAGCTGTCCCTGATGGTCGT
CATCTACCTGCCTGGACAGCATGGCCTGCAACGCGGGCATCCCGATGCCGCCGGAAGCGAGAAGAATCAT
AATGGGGAAGGCCATCCAGCCTCGCGTCGCGAACGCCAGCAAGACGTAGCCCAGCGCGTCGGCCGCCATG
CCGGCGATAATGGCCTGCTTCTCGCCGAAACGTTTGGTGGCGGGACCAGTGACGAAGGCTTGAGCGAGGG
CGTGCAAGATTCCGAATACCGCAAGCGACAGGCCGATCATCGTCGCGCTCCAGCGAAAGCGGTCCTCGCC
GAAAATGACCCAGAGCGCTGCCGGCACCTGTCCTACGAGTTGCATGATAAAGAAGACAGTCATAAGTGCG
GCGACGATAGTCATGCCCCGCGCCCACCGGAAGGAGCTGACTGGGTTGAAGGCTCTCAAGGGCATCGGTC
GAGATCCCGGTGCCTAATGAGTGAGCTAACTTACATTAATTGCGTTGCGCTCACTGCCCGCTTTCCAGTC
GGGAAACCTGTCGTGCCAGCTGCATTAATGAATCGGCCAACGCGCGGGGAGAGGCGGTTTGCGTATTGGG
CGCCAGGGTGGTTTTTCTTTTCACCAGTGAGACGGGCAACAGCTGATTGCCCTTCACCGCCTGGCCCTGA
GAGAGTTGCAGCAAGCGGTCCACGCTGGTTTGCCCCAGCAGGCGAAAATCCTGTTTGATGGTGGTTAACG
GCGGGATATAACATGAGCTGTCTTCGGTATCGTCGTATCCCACTACCGAGATATCCGCACCAACGCGCAG
CCCGGACTCGGTAATGGCGCGCATTGCGCCCAGCGCCATCTGATCGTTGGCAACCAGCATCGCAGTGGGA
ACGATGCCCTCATTCAGCATTTGCATGGTTTGTTGAAAACCGGACATGGCACTCCAGTCGCCTTCCCGTT
CCGCTATCGGCTGAATTTGATTGCGAGTGAGATATTTATGCCAGCCAGCCAGACGCAGACGCGCCGAGAC
AGAACTTAATGGGCCCGCTAACAGCGCGATTTGCTGGTGACCCAATGCGACCAGATGCTCCACGCCCAGT
CGCGTACCGTCTTCATGGGAGAAAATAATACTGTTGATGGGTGTCTGGTCAGAGACATCAAGAAATAACG
CCGGAACATTAGTGCAGGCAGCTTCCACAGCAATGGCATCCTGGTCATCCAGCGGATAGTTAATGATCAG
CCCACTGACGCGTTGCGCGAGAAGATTGTGCACCGCCGCTTTACAGGCTTCGACGCCGCTTCGTTCTACC
ATCGACACCACCACGCTGGCACCCAGTTGATCGGCGCGAGATTTAATCGCCGCGACAATTTGCGACGGCG
CGTGCAGGGCCAGACTGGAGGTGGCAACGCCAATCAGCAACGACTGTTTGCCCGCCAGTTGTTGTGCCAC
GCGGTTGGGAATGTAATTCAGCTCCGCCATCGCCGCTTCCACTTTTTCCCGCGTTTTCGCAGAAACGTGG
CTGGCCTGGTTCACCACGCGGGAAACGGTCTGATAAGAGACACCGGCATACTCTGCGACATCGTATAACG
TTACTGGTTTCACATTCACCACCCTGAATTGACTCTCTTCCGGGCGCTATCATGCCATACCGCGAAAGGT
TTTGCGCCATTCGATGGTGTCCGGGATCTCGACGCTCTCCCTTATGCGACTCCTGCATTAGGAAGCAGCC
CAGTAGTAGGTTGAGGCCGTTGAGCACCGCCGCCGCAAGGAATGGTGCATGCAAGGAGATGGCGCCCAAC
AGTCCCCCGGCCACGGGGCCTGCCACCATACCCACGCCGAAACAAGCGCTCATGAGCCCGAAGTGGCGAG
CCCGATCTTCCCCATCGGTGATGTCGGCGATATAGGCGCCAGCAACCGCACCTGTGGCGCCGGTGATGCC
GGCCACGATGCGTCCGGCGTAGAGGATCGAGATCTCGATCCCGCGAAATTAATACGACTCACTATAGGGG
AATTGTGAGCGGATAACAATTCCCCACTAGTAATAATTTTGTTTAACTTTAAGAAGGAGATATACCATGG
CCCCTATACTAGGTTATTGGAAAATTAAGGGCCTTGTGCAACCCACTCGACTTCTTTTGGAATATCTTGA
AGAAAAATATGAAGAGCATTTGTATGAGCGCGATGAAGGTGATAAATGGCGAAACAAAAAGTTTGAATTG
GGTTTGGAGTTTCCCAATCTTCCTTATTATATTGATGGTGATGTTAAATTAACACAGTCTATGGCCATCA
TACGTTATATAGCTGACAAGCACAACATGTTGGGTGGTTGTCCAAAAGAGCGTGCAGAGATTTCAATGCT
TGAAGGAGCGGTTTTGGATATTAGATACGGTGTTTCGAGAATTGCATATAGTAAAGACTTTGAAACTCTC
AAAGTTGATTTTCTTAGCAAGCTACCTGAAATGCTGAAAATGTTCGAAGATCGTTTATGTCATAAAACAT
ATTTAAATGGTGATCATGTAACCCATCCTGACTTCATGTTGTATGACGCTCTTGATGTTGTTTTATACAT
GGACCCAATGTGCCTGGATGCGTTCCCAAAATTAGTTTGTTTTAAAAAACGTATTGAAGCTATCCCACAA
ATTGATAAGTACTTGAAATCCAGCAAGTATATAGCATGGCCTTTGCAGGGCTGGCAAGCCACGTTTGGTG
GTGGCGACCATCCGCCAAAATCGGATGGTACCGGCAGCGGCCTGGAAGTTCTGTTCCAGGGGCCCCATAT
GATGGATGCAGATTGGGATGAAGTTACCCGTATTGCATATCCGGCACCGGGTACAAATGATTTTCCGCGT
CCGGCAACCGCAGTTGCATTTGATCCGATTGCAGAACTGCTGTGGGCAGGTTTTGATCGTGGTCGTGTTT
GTAGCTTTTATGGTCGTGATCTGACCCGTTATACCGCCTTCAAAATTCAGCCTGCAAGCGAAGGTCCGGT
TCGTCAGTTTCTGTTTCATGATAAAGGTGTTATTGTTCTGGGCACCCGTAGCGTTCACATGGCAATGCGT
CGTGGTCCGGCACTGTGGAATATTCGTCATGAAAATATGAAAGATCTGCGCTGCATGAGCTTTACCAGCA
AAGGCACCCAAGAAATTATTGTTGCAGGTTGGCAGGATACCATGCTGGTTATTGATGTTCTGAAAGGCGA
CATCATCAAACAAATTCCGGCACAGCATCATTACAGCATTATGAAAAAAAGCCGCTATATTTGCGCAGCA
ACCAAAACCGGTAGCGTTGATCTGATTGATCCGCTGAGCTTTAAAATCGTTCGTAGCTGGCAGGCACATG
CAAGCTATATTAACGATATGGATGCCCAGAATGATTTCATTGTTACCTGTGGTGGTAGCCTGAAACAGCA
GGCAGCACAGACCTATATGCTGGATCCGTATGTTAATGTGTTCGATCTGAAAAATATGGCCAGCATGAAA
CCGATGCCGTTTCCGCCTCTGGCAGCCCATGTTCGTCTGCATCCGCGTATGCTGACCACCGCAATTGTTA
CCAGTCAGCATGGTCAGATGCATGTTGTGGATATTATGAATCCGAATAGCAGCACCGTTCGCTATGCAAA
TATTAGCAGCTATGTGAAACTGTTTGAAATTGCACCGAGCGGTGAAGCACTGGTGATTGGTGATGCCGAT
TGTAATATTCATCTGTGGGGTAGTCCGACCAAAATCCATTTTACCGATATGGCAATTCCGATTGAACTGC
CGGAACCGGAAGAACCGGCTCCGGTGCTGGATTGGAGCATTGAAACACCGCTGAGCAGCATTGGTCTGCC
GTATTATCGTGAACCGCTGTTTAGCGCATGGCCTGCAGATATTATCAGTGATGTTGGTGCACCTCCGCTG
CAGCTGGAACCGAGCTTTGTTGCCACACTGAAACAGGCAGAATGGGGTCTGTATGGTAAAAACACCCGTA
ATGTTCGTCGTAATCAGGTTGAAGATACCCGCAATACCAATAAACAGAGCAATGCACTGCAGGCACCGAA
ATTTCTGAGCGAACGTGCCCGTGAAAGCGCACTGAGCAGCGGTGGTGATAGCAGCAGCGATCCGCAGGTT
GATCAAGAACCTGAAGATCCGAATGAAATCGAAAGTCTGAAACCGGAAGCCCCTCCGCTGTATCGTAATC
TGGAAATCAAATACAGCAAATTCGGCGTGGATGATTTTGATTTCGGCTACTATAACAAAACCCGCTATGC
ACTTAAGCAATTGGGATCCTAATAGTCTAGAGCTAGCCCTAGGAGATCCGGCTGCTAACAAAGCCCGAAA
GGAAGCTGAGTTGGCTGCTGCCACCGCTGAGCAATAACTAGCATAACCCCTTGGGGCCTCTAAACGGGTC
TTGAGGGGTTTTTTGCTGAAAGGAGGAACTATATCCGGATATCCCGCAAGAGGCCCGGCAGTACCGGCAT
AACCAAGCCTATGCCTACAGCATCCAGGGTGACGGTGCCGAGGATGACGATGAGCGCATTGTTAGATTTC
ATACACGGTGCCTGACTGCGTTAGCAATTTAACTGTGATAAACTACCGCATTAAAGCTTATCGATGATAA
GCTGTCAAACATGAGAA
